Addgene plasmid #221116: pRS415-TEF1pr-SEC63-FAPoptim
Purpose: FAP tagged SEC63 (C-terminally tagged, optimized) under the Tef1 promoter with 2xMYC tag
Depositing lab: Allyson O’Donnell. Depositing organization: University of Pittsburgh (University, School of Medicine, and Cancer Institute). Publication: Optimization of the fluorogen-activating protein tag for quantitative protein trafficking and colocalization studies in S. cerevisiae. Oppenheimer KG, Hager NA, McAtee CK, Filiztekin E, Shang C, Warnick JA, Bruchez MP, Brodsky JL, Prosser DC, Kwiatkowski AV, O'Donnell AF. Mol Biol Cell. 2024 Jul 1;35(7):mr5. doi: 10.1091/mbc.E24-04-0174. Epub 2024 May 29. PubMed 38809589.
Backbone
  Vector backbone: pRS415
  Vector type: Yeast Expression
  Selectable markers: LEU2
Growth in bacteria
  Bacterial resistance: Ampicillin, 100 μg/mL
  Growth temperature: 37°C
  Growth strain: DH5alpha
  Copy number: Low Copy
Gene/Insert
  Gene/Insert name: FAPoptim-SEC63
  Species: S. cerevisiae (budding yeast)
  Promoter: TEF1
  Cloning method: Restriction Enzyme; 5′ cloning site Unknown (unknown if destroyed)
Terms and licenses: Academic/Nonprofit Terms; Industry Terms: Not Available to Industry
Depositor comments: The FAPorigin sequence in the SEC61 plasmid was replaced with FAPoptim using restriction digestion.
How to cite: pRS415-TEF1pr-SEC63-FAPoptim was a gift from Allyson O’Donnell (Addgene plasmid # 221116 ; http://n2t.net/addgene:221116 ; RRID:Addgene_221116)
