[The description below was written by a language model from this plasmid's Addgene catalogue record and pLannotate feature annotations shown in this document.]
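Description:
pRS415-TEF1pr-SEC63-FAPoptim is a yeast expression plasmid of about 9 kb built on the pRS415 shuttle backbone. In Saccharomyces cerevisiae it is maintained through a CEN6/ARS element, which keeps it as a stable, low-copy centromeric episome, and is selected by leucine prototrophy from the LEU2 marker with its own promoter. In E. coli it replicates from a ColE1/pUC-type origin and is selected with ampicillin through the β-lactamase gene. The backbone also carries the usual pBluescript-derived remnants: an f1 origin, lac promoter/operator and lacZα fragments, and flanking T3 and T7 promoters.

The expression cassette places the full S. cerevisiae SEC63 coding sequence under the constitutive TEF1 promoter and ends with the CYC1 terminator. SEC63 encodes a component of the Sec62/63 complex, which works with the Sec61 translocon in post-translational protein import into the endoplasmic reticulum. Downstream of SEC63, separated by a short polylinker fragment, lies a coding region that the annotation software matches to a mouse immunoglobulin lambda light-chain variable domain. This fits the antibody-fragment-derived fluorogen-activating protein (FAP) tag, here in the "FAPoptim" optimized version, fused to the C-terminus. The record also describes a 2xMYC tag, though it is not annotated separately in the feature table. The depositor's comment says FAPoptim replaced the original FAP sequence by restriction digestion but refers to a SEC61 plasmid, whereas the annotated insert is SEC63.

FAP tags become fluorescent only on binding a cognate fluorogen dye. According to the associated publication title, the optimized tag is intended for quantitative protein trafficking and colocalization studies in yeast, where a tagged SEC63 would presumably mark the ER.
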