Features (pLannotate 1.2.2; 25 found; start..end, strand, type, name):
    681..1269    +  rep_origin     ori: high-copy-number ColE1/pMB1/pBR322/pUC origin of replication
   1452..1544    +  CDS            lacI (fragment): lac repressor; lacI; The lac repressor binds to the lac operator to inhibit transcription in E. coli. This inhibition can be relieved by adding lactose or isopropyl-β-D-thiogalactopyranoside (IPTG).
   1557..1578    +  protein_bind   CAP binding site: CAP binding activates transcription in the presence of cAMP. E. coli catabolite activator protein
   1593..1623    +  promoter       lac promoter: promoter for the E. coli lac operon
   1631..1647    +  protein_bind   lac operator: The lac repressor binds to the lac operator to inhibit transcription in E. coli. This inhibition can be relieved by adding lactose or isopropyl-β-D-thiogalactopyranoside (IPTG). lac repressor encoded by lacI
   1692..1710    +  promoter       T3 promoter: promoter for bacteriophage T3 RNA polymerase
   1728..2126    +  promoter       TEF1 promoter: S. cerevisiae TEF1; promoter for EF-1α
   2130..2147    +  misc_feature   MCS (fragment): pBluescript multiple cloning site
   2148..4136    +  CDS            SEC63: SEC63_YEAST - Also known as NPL1, PTL1. Experimental evidence at protein level: Swiss-Prot protein existence level 1. Acts as component of the Sec62/63 complex which is involved in SRP-independent post-translational translocation across the endoplasmic reticulum (ER) and functions together with the Sec61 complex and KAR2 in a channel-forming translocon complex. A cycle of assembly and disassembly of Sec62/63 complex from SEC61 may govern the activity of the translocon. SEC63 may affect SEC1-polypeptide interactions by increasing the affinity of targeting pathways for SEC61 and/or by modifying
   4137..4157    +  misc_feature   MCS (fragment): pBluescript multiple cloning site
   4179..4505    +  CDS            LV1C_MOUSE: Experimental evidence at protein level: Swiss-Prot protein existence level 1. From Mus musculus (Mouse).
   4581..4828    +  terminator     CYC1 terminator: S. cerevisiae CYC1; transcription terminator for CYC1
   4847..4865    -  promoter       T7 promoter: promoter for bacteriophage T7 RNA polymerase
   4873..5028    +  CDS            lacZα (fragment): LacZα fragment of β-galactosidase; lacZ fragment
   5032..5460    +  rep_origin     f1 ori (sequence partly withheld): f1 bacteriophage origin of replication; arrow indicates direction of (+) strand synthesis
   5488..5540    -  misc_feature   bom (fragment): basis of mobility region from pBR322
   5571..5648    +  CDS            YO192_YEAST (fragment): Experimental evidence at protein level: Swiss-Prot protein existence level 1. From Saccharomyces cerevisiae (strain ATCC 204508 / S288c) (Baker's yeast).
   5788..6195    +  promoter       LEU2 promoter: S. cerevisiae LEU2
   6196..7290    +  CDS            LEU2: 3-isopropylmalate dehydrogenase, required for leucine biosynthesis; S. cerevisiae LEU2; yeast auxotrophic marker
   7652..7768    -  CDS            NFS1 (fragment): NFS1_YEAST - Also known as SPL1 From Saccharomyces cerevisiae (strain ATCC 204508 / S288c) (Baker's yeast).
   7767..7817    -  misc_feature   bom (fragment): basis of mobility region from pBR322
   7919..7954    -  CDS            rop (fragment): Rop protein, which maintains plasmids at low copy number; rop
   8023..8526    -  misc_feature   CEN/ARS: S. cerevisiae CEN6 centromere fused to an autonomously replicating sequence
   8563..8667    +  promoter       AmpR promoter: bla
   8668..510     +  CDS            AmpR (across the origin): β-lactamase; bla; confers resistance to ampicillin, carbenicillin, and related antibiotics
>Addgene plasmid #221116 | pRS415-TEF1pr-SEC63-FAPoptim | addgene full sequence | sequence record 466720 | Addgene NGS Result
AGAGAATTATGCAGTGCTGCCATAACCATGAGTGATAACACTGCGGCCAACTTACTTCTGACAACGATCG
GAGGACCGAAGGAGCTAACCGCTTTTTTGCACAACATGGGGGATCATGTAACTCGCCTTGATCGTTGGGA
ACCGGAGCTGAATGAAGCCATACCAAACGACGAGCGTGACACCACGATGCCTGTAGCAATGGCAACAACG
TTGCGCAAACTATTAACTGGCGAACTACTTACTCTAGCTTCCCGGCAACAATTAATAGACTGGATGGAGG
CGGATAAAGTTGCAGGACCACTTCTGCGCTCGGCCCTTCCGGCTGGCTGGTTTATTGCTGATAAATCTGG
AGCCGGTGAGCGTGGGTCTCGCGGTATCATTGCAGCACTGGGGCCAGATGGTAAGCCCTCCCGTATCGTA
GTTATCTACACGACGGGGAGTCAGGCAACTATGGATGAACGAAATAGACAGATCGCTGAGATAGGTGCCT
CACTGATTAAGCATTGGTAACTGTCAGACCAAGTTTACTCATATATACTTTAGATTGATTTAAAACTTCA
TTTTTAATTTAAAAGGATCTAGGTGAAGATCCTTTTTGATAATCTCATGACCAAAATCCCTTAACGTGAG
TTTTCGTTCCACTGAGCGTCAGACCCCGTAGAAAAGATCAAAGGATCTTCTTGAGATCCTTTTTTTCTGC
GCGTAATCTGCTGCTTGCAAACAAAAAAACCACCGCTACCAGCGGTGGTTTGTTTGCCGGATCAAGAGCT
ACCAACTCTTTTTCCGAAGGTAACTGGCTTCAGCAGAGCGCAGATACCAAATACTGTTCTTCTAGTGTAG
CCGTAGTTAGGCCACCACTTCAAGAACTCTGTAGCACCGCCTACATACCTCGCTCTGCTAATCCTGTTAC
CAGTGGCTGCTGCCAGTGGCGATAAGTCGTGTCTTACCGGGTTGGACTCAAGACGATAGTTACCGGATAA
GGCGCAGCGGTCGGGCTGAACGGGGGGTTCGTGCACACAGCCCAGCTTGGAGCGAACGACCTACACCGAA
CTGAGATACCTACAGCGTGAGCTATGAGAAAGCGCCACGCTTCCCGAAGGGAGAAAGGCGGACAGGTATC
CGGTAAGCGGCAGGGTCGGAACAGGAGAGCGCACGAGGGAGCTTCCAGGGGGAAACGCCTGGTATCTTTA
TAGTCCTGTCGGGTTTCGCCACCTCTGACTTGAGCGTCGATTTTTGTGATGCTCGTCAGGGGGGCGGAGC
CTATGGAAAAACGCCAGCAACGCGGCCTTTTTACGGTTCCTGGCCTTTTGCTGGCCTTTTGCTCACATGT
TCTTTCCTGCGTTATCCCCTGATTCTGTGGATAACCGTATTACCGCCTTTGAGTGAGCTGATACCGCTCG
CCGCAGCCGAACGACCGAGCGCAGCGAGTCAGTGAGCGAGGAAGCGGAAGAGCGCCCAATACGCAAACCG
CCTCTCCCCGCGCGTTGGCCGATTCATTAATGCAGCTGGCACGACAGGTTTCCCGACTGGAAAGCGGGCA
GTGAGCGCAACGCAATTAATGTGAGTTAGCTCACTCATTAGGCACCCCAGGCTTTACACTTTATGCTTCC
GGCTCGTATGTTGTGTGGAATTGTGAGCGGATAACAATTTCACACAGGAAACAGCTATGACCATGATTAC
GCCAAGCGCGCAATTAACCCTCACTAAAGGGAACAAAAGCTGGAGCTCATAGCTTCAAAATGTTTCTACT
CCTTTTTTACTCTTCCAGATTTTCTCGGACTCCGCGCATCGCCGTACCACTTCAAAACACCCAAGCACAG
CATACTAAATTTCCCCTCTTTCTTCCTCTAGGGTGTCGTTAATTACCCGTACTAAAGGTTTGGAAAAGAA
AAAAGAGACCGCCTCGTTTCTTTTTCTTCGTCGAAAAAGGCAATAAAAATTTTTATCACGTTTCTTTTTC
TTGAAAATTTTTTTTTTGATTTTTTTCTCTTTCGATGACCTCCCATTGATATTTAAGTTAATAAACGGTC
TTCAATTTCTCAAGTTTCAGTTTCATTTTTCTTGTTCTATTACAACTTTTTTTACTTCTTGCTCATTAGA
AAGAAAGCATAGCAATCTAATCTAAGTTTTCTAGAACTAGTGGATCCATGCCTACAAATTACGAGTATGA
TGAGGCTAGTGAGACGTGGCCGTCCTTCATTTTAACGGGGCTCTTGATGGTCGTCGGGCCTATGACACTG
CTTCAAATATACCAAATTTTTTTTGGGGCCAATGCTGAAGATGGGAATTCAGGGAAGAGTAAGGAGTTTA
ATGAGGAAGTTTTCAAGAACTTGAATGAAGAATACACCAGTGATGAAATCAAACAATTTAGAAGGAAGTT
TGATAAAAATAGTAATAAGAAGTCCAAAATATGGAGCAGGAGAAATATTATAATTATTGTGGGTTGGATC
TTAGTTGCAATTCTTCTGCAAAGGATTAATAGTAATGACGCGATTAAAGACGCTGCTACAAAATTATTTG
ATCCTTATGAAATCCTTGGTATCTCTACTAGTGCTTCCGATAGAGACATCAAATCTGCTTATAGAAAATT
ATCTGTTAAATTTCATCCAGATAAATTAGCAAAGGGCCTAACACCTGATGAGAAAAGTGTGATGGAAGAA
ACTTATGTTCAGATTACGAAGGCTTACGAATCCCTTACTGACGAATTGGTTAGGCAAAACTATTTGAAAT
ACGGTCATCCAGATGGCCCACAATCTACTTCACATGGTATCGCTCTACCAAGATTTTTGGTAGATGGAAG
TGCATCTCCATTATTAGTGGTTTGTTATGTTGCGCTACTAGGTTTAATCTTGCCATATTTTGTTAGTAGA
TGGTGGGCAAGAACACAATCGTATACTAAGAAGGGAATACATAATGTGACGGCTTCTAATTTTGTTAGTA
ACTTAGTCAATTACAAGCCATCTGAGATTGTCACCACAGATTTGATCTTACACTGGTTATCATTTGCTCA
TGAATTTAAACAATTCTTCCCGGATTTGCAACCAACGGATTTTGAAAAACTTTTGCAAGATCATATTAAC
CGCAGAGATAGTGGTAAACTTAACAATGCGAAATTTAGAATAGTGGCCAAATGTCACTCTTTGTTACACG
GTTTATTGGATATTGCTTGTGGATTCAGAAATTTAGATATTGCATTGGGTGCAATCAATACTTTCAAGTG
TATTGTTCAGGCTGTACCATTAACACCAAACTGTCAAATCCTTCAATTGCCGAACGTAGATAAAGAGCAC
TTTATTACCAAAACCGGAGATATTCATACATTAGGTAAATTGTTTACTTTAGAAGATGCCAAGATTGGTG
AGGTTCTTGGAATAAAGGATCAAGCAAAGTTAAACGAAACTTTGAGAGTTGCATCGCATATTCCAAATCT
AAAGATCATCAAGGCAGACTTCCTTGTCCCAGGTGAGAACCAAGTAACACCATCATCTACCCCATACATT
TCTTTGAAAGTACTGGTTCGTTCTGCTAAACAGCCATTGATACCAACTAGCTTAATTCCTGAAGAAAATT
TAACAGAACCTCAAGATTTTGAATCTCAAAGAGATCCATTTGCTATGATGAGTAAACAGCCACTCGTCCC
ATATTCCTTTGCACCATTTTTCCCTACAAAGAGACGTGGGAGTTGGTGCTGTCTGGTAAGTTCTCAAAAA
GATGGTAAAATACTTCAAACGCCAATTATCATTGAAAAGCTATCTTACAAGAACTTGAACGATGACAAAG
ATTTCTTTGATAAGAGGATAAAAATGGATTTAACCAAACACGAAAAATTCGATATAAATGATTGGGAAAT
CGGGACCATAAAAATTCCATTAGGTCAGCCTGCACCTGAAACTGTTGGTGATTTCTTTTTTAGAGTAATC
GTTAAATCCACAGATTATTTCACTACAGATTTGGATATTACCATGAATATGAAAGTTCGTGATTCTCCTG
CAGTGGAACAAGTAGAGGTGTATTCTGAGGAGGATGATGAGTACTCTACTGATGACGACGAAACCGAAAG
TGATGATGAAAGTGATGCTAGCGATTATACTGATATCGATACGGATACAGAAGCTGAAGATGATGAATCA
CCAGAAAAGCTTATCGATACCGTCGACGCGGGTGCGGGTGCGGGTATGCAAGCTGTTGTTACTCAAGAAC
CATCTGTTACTGTTTCTCCAGGTGGTACTGTTATCTTGACTTGTGGTTCTGGTACTGGTGCTGTTACTTC
TGGTCACTACGCTAACTGGTTCCAACAAAAGCCAGGTCAAGCTCCAAGAGCTTTGATCTTCGACACTGAC
AAGAAGTACTCTTGGACTCCAGGTAGATTCTCTGGTTCTTTGTTGGGTGCTAAGGCTGCTTTGACTATCT
CTGACGCTCAACCAGAAGACGAAGCTGAATACTACTGTTCTTTGTCTGACGTTGACGGTTACTTGTTCGG
TGGTGGTACTCAATTGACTGTTTTGTCTGAGCAGAAGCTGATCAGCGAGGAGGACCTGGAGCAGAAGCTG
ATCAGCGAGGAGGACCTGTAACGCCTCGAGTCATGTAATTAGTTATGTCACGCTTACATTCACGCCCTCC
CCCCACATCCGCTCTAACCGAAAAGGAAGGAGTTAGACAACCTGAAGTCTAGGTCCCTATTTATTTTTTT
ATAGTTATGTTAGTATTAAGAACGTTATTTATATTTCAAATTTTTCTTTTTTTTCTGTACAGACGCGTGT
ACGCATGTAACATTATACTGAAAACCTTGCTTGAGAAGGTTTTGGGACGCTCGAAGGCTTTAATTTGCGG
CCGGTACCCAATTCGCCCTATAGTGAGTCGTATTACGCGCGCTCACTGGCCGTCGTTTTACAACGTCGTG
ACTGGGAAAACCCTGGCGTTACCCAACTTAATCGCCTTGCAGCACATCCCCCTTTCGCCAGCTGGCGTAA
TAGCGAAGAGGCCCGCACCGATCGCCCTTCCCAACAGTTGCGCAGCCTGAATGGCGAATGG
[124 nt withheld, positions 5032-5155]
C
[91 nt withheld, positions 5157-5247]
A
[49 nt withheld, positions 5249-5297]
CCTTTGACGTTGGAGTCCACGTTCTTT
[37 nt withheld, positions 5325-5361]
ACCCTATCTCGGTCTATTCTTTTGATTTATAAGGGATTTTGCCGATTTCGGCCTATTGGTTAAAAAATGA
GCTGATTTAACAAAAATTTAACGCGAATTTTAACAAAATATTAACGCTTACAATTTCCTGATGCGGTATT
TTCTCCTTACGCATCTGTGCGGTATTTCACACCGCATATCGACCGGTCGAGGAGAACTTCTAGTATATCT
ACATACCTAATATTATTGCCTTATTAAAAATGGAATCCCAACAATTACATCAAAATCCACATTCTCTTCA
AAATCAATTGTCCTGTACTTCCTTGTTCATGTGTGTTCAAAAACGTTATATTTATAGGATAATTATACTC
TATTTCTCAACAAGTAATTGGTTGTTTGGCCGAGCGGTCTAAGGCGCCTGATTCAAGAAATATCTTGACC
GCAGTTAACTGTGGGAATACTCAGGTATCGTAAGATGCAAGAGTTCGAATCTCTTAGCAACCATTATTTT
TTTCCTCAACATAACGAGAACACACAGGGGCGCTATCGCACAGAATCAAATTCGATGACTGGAAATTTTT
TGTTAATTTCAGAGGTCGCCTGACGCATATACCTTTTTCAACTGAAAAATTGGGAGAAAAAGGAAAGGTG
AGAGCGCCGGAACCGGCTTTTCATATAGAATAGAGAAGCGTTCATGACTAAATGCTTGCATCACAATACT
TGAAGTTGACAATATTATTTAAGGACCTATTGTTTTTTCCAATAGGTGGTTAGCAATCGTCTTACTTTCT
AACTTTTCTTACCTTTTACATTTCAGCAATATATATATATATATTTCAAGGATATACCATTCTAATGTCT
GCCCCTAAGAAGATCGTCGTTTTGCCAGGTGACCACGTTGGTCAAGAAATCACAGCCGAAGCCATTAAGG
TTCTTAAAGCTATTTCTGATGTTCGTTCCAATGTCAAGTTCGATTTCGAAAATCATTTAATTGGTGGTGC
TGCTATCGATGCTACAGGTGTTCCACTTCCAGATGAGGCGCTGGAAGCCTCCAAGAAGGCTGATGCCGTT
TTGTTAGGTGCTGTGGGTGGTCCTAAATGGGGTACCGGTAGTGTTAGACCTGAACAAGGTTTACTAAAAA
TCCGTAAAGAACTTCAATTGTACGCCAACTTAAGACCATGTAACTTTGCATCCGACTCTCTTTTAGACTT
ATCTCCAATCAAGCCACAATTTGCTAAAGGTACTGACTTCGTTGTTGTCAGAGAATTAGTGGGAGGTATT
TACTTTGGTAAGAGAAAGGAAGACGATGGTGATGGTGTCGCTTGGGATAGTGAACAATACACCGTTCCAG
AAGTGCAAAGAATCACAAGAATGGCCGCTTTCATGGCCCTACAACATGAGCCACCATTGCCTATTTGGTC
CTTGGATAAAGCTAATGTTTTGGCCTCTTCAAGATTATGGAGAAAAACTGTGGAGGAAACCATCAAGAAC
GAATTCCCTACATTGAAGGTTCAACATCAATTGATTGATTCTGCCGCCATGATCCTAGTTAAGAACCCAA
CCCACCTAAATGGTATTATAATCACCAGCAACATGTTTGGTGATATCATCTCCGATGAAGCCTCCGTTAT
CCCAGGTTCCTTGGGTTTGTTGCCATCTGCGTCCTTGGCCTCTTTGCCAGACAAGAACACCGCATTTGGT
TTGTACGAACCATGCCACGGTTCTGCTCCAGATTTGCCAAAGAATAAGGTCAACCCTATCGCCACTATCT
TGTCTGCTGCAATGATGTTGAAATTGTCATTGAACTTGCCTGAAGAAGGTAAGGCCATTGAAGATGCAGT
TAAAAAGGTTTTGGATGCAGGTATCAGAACTGGTGATTTAGGTGGTTCCAACAGTACCACCGAAGTCGGT
GATGCTGTCGCCGAAGAAGTTAAGAAAATCCTTGCTTAAAAAGATTCTCTTTTTTTATGATATTTGTACA
TAAACTTTATAAATGAAATTCATAATAGAAACGACACGAAATTACAAAATGGAATATGTTCATAGGGTAG
ACGAAACTATATACGCAATCTACATACATTTATCAAGAAGGAGAAAAAGGAGGATGTAAAGGAATACAGG
TAAGCAAATTGATACTAATGGCTCAACGTGATAAGGAAAAAGAATTGCACTTTAACATTAATATTGACAA
GGAGGAGGGCACCACACAAAAAGTTAGGTGTAACAGAAAATCATGAAACTATGATTCCTAATTTATATAT
TGGAGGATTTTCTCTAAAAAAAAAAAAATACAACAAATAAAAAACACTCAATGACCTGACCATTTGATGG
AGTTTAAGTCAATACCTTCTTGAACCATTTCCCATAATGGTGAAAGTTCCCTCAAGAATTTTACTCTGTC
AGAAACGGCCTTAACGACGTAGTCGATATGGTGCACTCTCAGTACAATCTGCTCTGATGCCGCATAGTTA
AGCCAGCCCCGACACCCGCCAACACCCGCTGACGCGCCCTGACGGGCTTGTCTGCTCCCGGCATCCGCTT
ACAGACAAGCTGTGACCGTCTCCGGGAGCTGCATGTGTCAGAGGTTTTCACCGTCATCACCGAAACGCGC
GAGACGAAAGGGCCTCGTGATACGCCTATTTTTATAGGTTAATGTCATGATAATAATGGTTTCTTAGGAC
GGATCGCTTGCCTGTAACTTACACGCGCCTCGTATCTTTTAATGATGGAATAATTTGGGAATTTACTCTG
TGTTTATTTATTTTTATGTTTTGTATTTGGATTTTAGAAAGTAAATAAAGAAGGTAGAAGAGTTACGGAA
TGAAGAAAAAAAAATAAACAAAGGTTTAAAAAATTTCAACAAAAAGCGTACTTTACATATATATTTATTA
GACAAGAAAAGCAGATTAAATAGATATACATTCGATTAACGATAAGTAAAATGTAAAATCACAGGATTTT
CGTGTGTGGTCTTCTACACAGACAAGATGAAACAATTCGGCATTAATACCTGAGAGCAGGAAGAGCAAGA
TAAAAGGTAGTATTTGTTGGCGATCCCCCTAGAGTCTTTTACATCTTCGGAAAACAAAAACTATTTTTTC
TTTAATTTCTTTTTTTACTTTCTATTTTTAATTTATATATTTATATTAAAAAATTTAAATTATAATTATT
TTTATAGCACGTGATGAAAAGGACCCAGGTGGCACTTTTCGGGGAAATGTGCGCGGAACCCCTATTTGTT
TATTTTTCTAAATACATTCAAATATGTATCCGCTCATGAGACAATAACCCTGATAAATGCTTCAATAATA
TTGAAAAAGGAAGAGTATGAGTATTCAACATTTCCGTGTCGCCCTTATTCCCTTTTTTGCGGCATTTTGC
CTTCCTGTTTTTGCTCACCCAGAAACGCTGGTGAAAGTAAAAGATGCTGAAGATCAGTTGGGTGCACGAG
TGGGTTACATCGAACTGGATCTCAACAGCGGTAAGATCCTTGAGAGTTTTCGCCCCGAAGAACGTTTTCC
AATGATGAGCACTTTTAAAGTTCTGCTATGTGGCGCGGTATTATCCCGTATTGACGCCGGGCAAGAGCAA
CTCGGTCGCCGCATACACTATTCTCAGAATGACTTGGTTGAGTACTCACCAGTCACAGAAAAGCATCTTA
CGGATGGCATGACAGTA
